Addgene plasmid #222068: pVP299
Purpose: (Empty Backbone) GreenGate EF base entry vector with an Esp3I domesticated backbone.
Depositing lab: Wayne Parrott. Depositing organization: University of Georgia. Publication: MultiGreen: A multiplexing architecture for GreenGate cloning. Pennetti VJ, LaFayette PR, Parrott WA. PLoS One. 2024 Sep 18;19(9):e0306008. doi: 10.1371/journal.pone.0306008. eCollection 2024. PubMed 39292669.
Backbone
  Vector backbone: pGGE000
  Vector type: Synthetic Biology ; GreenGate compatible cloning vector
Growth in bacteria
  Bacterial resistance: Chloramphenicol and Ampicillin, 25 & 100 μg/mL
  Growth temperature: 37°C
  Growth strain: DB3.1
  Growth instructions: ccdB Survival cells are NOT suitable for the unmodified plasmid containing the ccdB gene. The plasmid is provided in the recommended DB3.1 strain.
  Copy number: High Copy
Gene/Insert
  Gene/Insert name: None
  Mutation: Domesticated of Esp3I sites
Terms and licenses: Academic/Nonprofit Terms; Industry Terms
How to cite: pVP299 was a gift from Wayne Parrott (Addgene plasmid # 222068 ; http://n2t.net/addgene:222068 ; RRID:Addgene_222068)
