[The description below was written by a language model from this plasmid's Addgene catalogue record and pLannotate feature annotations shown in this document.]
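Description:
pVP299 is an empty GreenGate entry vector for plant synthetic-biology cloning, derived from the pGGE000 backbone and described as the "EF" base entry vector of the MultiGreen multiplexing extension of GreenGate. The recorded modification is domestication of the backbone: its Esp3I recognition sites have been removed, so this type IIS enzyme can be used in assembly steps without cutting the vector itself. The 3.7 kb plasmid replicates in E. coli from a high-copy ColE1/pUC-type origin and carries an AmpR (β-lactamase) cassette under its own promoter as the backbone selection marker.

There is no insert. The cloning position is instead occupied by a stuffer cassette comprising a chloramphenicol acetyltransferase gene (cat) followed by ccdB, which encodes the toxin of the CcdA/CcdB toxin–antitoxin system. This explains the dual chloramphenicol and ampicillin selection listed for the unmodified plasmid and the need to propagate it in a ccdB-tolerant host; the record specifies DB3.1. When a module is cloned in place of the cassette, loss of ccdB allows growth in standard strains, giving negative selection against uncut or religated parental vector. The cassette is flanked by an SP6 promoter on one side and an inward-facing T7 promoter on the other, which can serve as convenient priming sites. Upstream lie a CAP binding site, lac promoter and lac operator. Fragments of lacI, lacZα, bom and rop are backbone remnants. The annotation does not show the type IIS sites or the overhangs that define the module position, so these details are not stated in the record.
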