Features (pLannotate 1.2.2; 14 found; start..end, strand, type, name):
    730..822     +  CDS            lacI (fragment): lac repressor; lacI; The lac repressor binds to the lac operator to inhibit transcription in E. coli. This inhibition can be relieved by adding lactose or isopropyl-β-D-thiogalactopyranoside (IPTG).
    835..856     +  protein_bind   CAP binding site: CAP binding activates transcription in the presence of cAMP. E. coli catabolite activator protein
    871..901     +  promoter       lac promoter: promoter for the E. coli lac operon
    909..925     +  protein_bind   lac operator: The lac repressor binds to the lac operator to inhibit transcription in E. coli. This inhibition can be relieved by adding lactose or isopropyl-β-D-thiogalactopyranoside (IPTG). lac repressor encoded by lacI
    939..957     +  promoter       SP6 promoter: promoter for bacteriophage SP6 RNA polymerase
   1018..1674    +  CDS            cat: CAT_ECOLX - Experimental evidence at protein level: Swiss-Prot protein existence level 1. This enzyme is an effector of chloramphenicol resistance in bacteria. From Escherichia coli. This protein is used as a marker in many commonly used cloning vectors, such as pACYC184.
   1696..1998    +  CDS            ccdB: CCDB_ECOLI - Also known as G, letB, letD. Experimental evidence at protein level: Swiss-Prot protein existence level 1. Toxic component of a type II toxin-antitoxin (TA) system, functioning in plasmid maintainence. Responsible for the post- segregational killing (PSK) of plasmid-free cells, also referred to as a plasmid addiction system. Half-life of over 2 hours. Cell killing by CcdB is accompanied by filamentation, defects in chromosome and plasmid segregation, defects in cell division, formation of anucleate cells, decreased DNA synthesis and plasmid loss. Interferes with the activity of DN
   2063..2081    -  promoter       T7 promoter: promoter for bacteriophage T7 RNA polymerase
   2083..2235    +  CDS            lacZα (fragment): LacZα fragment of β-galactosidase; lacZ fragment
   2241..2340    -  misc_feature   bom (fragment): basis of mobility region from pBR322
   2442..2474    -  CDS            rop (fragment): Rop protein, which maintains plasmids at low copy number; rop
   2572..2676    +  promoter       AmpR promoter: bla
   2677..3537    +  CDS            AmpR: β-lactamase; bla; confers resistance to ampicillin, carbenicillin, and related antibiotics
   3708..547     +  rep_origin     ori (across the origin): high-copy-number ColE1/pMB1/pBR322/pUC origin of replication
>Addgene plasmid #222068 | pVP299 | addgene full sequence | sequence record 438343 | Addgene NGS Result
AAAAAAACCACCGCTACCAGCGGTGGTTTGTTTGCCGGATCAAGAGCTACCAACTCTTTTTCCGAAGGTA
ACTGGCTTCAGCAGAGCGCAGATACCAAATACTGTTCTTCTAGTGTAGCCGTAGTTAGGCCACCACTTCA
AGAACTCTGTAGCACCGCCTACATACCTCGCTCTGCTAATCCTGTTACCAGTGGCTGCTGCCAGTGGCGA
TAAGTCGTGTCTTACCGGGTTGGACTCAAGACGATAGTTACCGGATAAGGCGCAGCGGTCGGGCTGAACG
GGGGGTTCGTGCACACAGCCCAGCTTGGAGCGAACGACCTACACCGAACTGAGATACCTACAGCGTGAGC
TATGAGAAAGCGCCACGCTTCCCGAAGGGAGAAAGGCGGACAGGTATCCGGTAAGCGGCAGGGTCGGAAC
AGGAGAGCGCACGAGGGAGCTTCCAGGGGGAAACGCCTGGTATCTTTATAGTCCTGTCGGGTTTCGCCAC
CTCTGACTTGAGCGTCGATTTTTGTGATGCTCGTCAGGGGGGCGGAGCCTATGGAAAAACGCCAGCAACG
CGGCCTTTTTACGGTTCCTGGCCTTTTGCTGGCCTTTTGCTCACATGTTCTTTCCTGCGTTATCCCCTGA
TTCTGTGGATAACCGTATTACCGCCTTTGAGTGAGCTGATACCGCTCGCCGCAGCCGAACGACCGAGCGC
AGCGAGTCAGTGAGCGAGGAAGCGGAAGAGCGCCCAATACGCAAACCGCCTCTCCCCGCGCGTTGGCCGA
TTCATTAATGCAGCTGGCACGACAGGTTTCCCGACTGGAAAGCGGGCAGTGAGCGCAACGCAATTAATGT
GAGTTAGCTCACTCATTAGGCACCCCAGGCTTTACACTTTATGCTTCCGGCTCGTATGTTGTGTGGAATT
GTGAGCGGATAACAATTTCACACGAGCTATTTAGGTGACACTATAGAAGTGAAGCTTGGTCTCACTGCAA
GGATCCAGTGCTAACATGGTCTAGAAGGAGGTCAGCTATGGAGAAAAAAATCACTGGATATACCACCGTT
GATATATCCCAATGGCATCGTAAAGAACATTTTGAGGCATTTCAGTCAGTTGCTCAATGTACCTATAACC
AGACCGTTCAGCTGGATATTACGGCCTTTTTAAAGACCGTAAAGAAAAATAAGCACAAGTTTTATCCGGC
CTTTATTCACATTCTTGCCCGCCTGATGAATGCTCATCCGGAGTTCCGTATGGCAATGAAAGACGGTGAG
CTGGTGATATGGGATAGTGTTCACCCTTGTTACACCGTTTTCCATGAGCAAACTGAAACGTTTTCATCGC
TCTGGAGTGAATACCACGACGATTTCCGGCAGTTTCTACACATATATTCGCAAGATGTGGCGTGTTACGG
TGAAAACCTGGCCTATTTCCCTAAAGGGTTTATTGAGAATATGTTTTTCGTCTCAGCCAATCCCTGGGTG
AGTTTCACCAGTTTTGATTTAAACGTGGCCAATATGGACAACTTCTTCGCCCCCGTTTTCACCATGGGCA
AATATTATACGCAAGGCGACAAGGTGCTGATGCCGCTGGCGATTCAGGTTCATCATGCCGTTTGTGATGG
CTTCCATGTCGGCAGAATGCTTAATGAATTACAACAGTACTGCGATGAGTGGCAGGGCGGGGCGTAAGAG
CTCAGGAGGACAGCTATGCAGTTTAAGGTTTACACCTATAAAAGAGAGAGCCGTTATCGTCTGTTTGTGG
ATGTACAGAGTGATATTATTGACACGCCCGGGCGACGGATGGTGATCCCCCTGGCCAGTGCACGTCTGCT
GTCAGATAAAGTCTCCCGTGAACTTTACCCAGTGGTGCATATCGGGGATGAAAGCTGGCGCATGATGACC
ACCGATATGGCCAGTGTGCCAGTCTCCGTTATCGGGGAAGAAGTGGCTGATCTCAGCCACCGCGAAAATG
ACATCAAAAACGCCATTAACCTGATGTTCTGGGGAATATAACTGCAGAGGAGGTAATCAATGCCACAACA
CTGGTGGTACCACTATGAGACCGAATTCTCGCCCTATAGTGAGTCGTATTACCTGGCCGTCGTTTTACAA
CGTCGTGACTGGGAAAACCCTGGCGTTACCCAACTTAATCGCCTTGCAGCACATCCCCCTTTCGCCAGCT
GGCGTAATAGCGAAGAGGCCCGCACCGATCGCCCTTCCCAACAGTTGCGCAGCCTGAATGGCGAATGGCG
CCTGATGCGGTATTTTCTCCTTACGCATCTGTGCGGTATTTCACACCGCATATGGTGCACTCTCAGTACA
ATCTGCTCTGATGCCGCATAGTTAAGCCAGCCCCGACACCCGCCAACACCCGCTGACGCGCCCTGACGGG
CTTGTCTGCTCCCGGCATCCGCTTACAGACAAGCTGTGACCGTCTTCGGGAGCTGCATGTGTCAGAGGTT
TTCACCGTCATCACCGAAACGCGCTAGACGAAAGGGCCTCGTGATACGCCTATTTTTATAGGTTAATGTC
ATGATAATAATGGTTTCTTAGACGTCAGGTGGCACTTTTCGGGGAAATGTGCGCGGAACCCCTATTTGTT
TATTTTTCTAAATACATTCAAATATGTATCCGCTCATGAGACAATAACCCTGATAAATGCTTCAATAATA
TTGAAAAAGGAAGAGTATGAGTATTCAACATTTCCGTGTCGCCCTTATTCCCTTTTTTGCGGCATTTTGC
CTTCCTGTTTTTGCTCACCCAGAAACGCTGGTGAAAGTAAAAGATGCTGAAGATCAGTTGGGTGCACGAG
TGGGTTACATCGAACTGGATCTCAACAGCGGTAAGATCCTTGAGAGTTTTCGCCCCGAAGAACGTTTTCC
AATGATGAGCACTTTTAAAGTTCTGCTATGTGGCGCGGTATTATCCCGTATTGACGCCGGGCAAGAGCAA
CTCGGTCGCCGCATACACTATTCTCAGAATGACTTGGTTGAGTACTCACCAGTCACAGAAAAGCATCTTA
CGGATGGCATGACAGTAAGAGAATTATGCAGTGCTGCCATAACCATGAGTGATAACACTGCGGCCAACTT
ACTTCTGACAACGATCGGAGGACCGAAGGAGCTAACCGCTTTTTTGCACAACATGGGGGATCATGTAACT
CGCCTTGATCGTTGGGAACCGGAGCTGAATGAAGCCATACCAAACGACGAGCGTGACACCACGATGCCTG
TAGCAATGGCAACAACGTTGCGCAAACTATTAACTGGCGAACTACTTACTCTAGCTTCCCGGCAACAATT
AATAGACTGGATGGAGGCGGATAAAGTTGCAGGACCACTTCTGCGCTCGGCCCTTCCGGCTGGCTGGTTT
ATTGCTGATAAATCTGGAGCCGGTGAGCGTGGCTCTCGAGGTATCATTGCAGCACTGGGGCCAGATGGTA
AGCCCTCCCGTATCGTAGTTATCTACACGACGGGGAGTCAGGCAACTATGGATGAACGAAATAGACAGAT
CGCTGAGATAGGTGCCTCACTGATTAAGCATTGGTAACTGTCAGACCAAGTTTACTCATATATACTTTAG
ATTGATTTAAAACTTCATTTTTAATTTAAAAGGATCTAGGTGAAGATCCTTTTTGATAATCTCATGACCA
AAATCCCTTAACGTGAGTTTTCGTTCCACTGAGCGTCAGACCCCGTAGAAAAGATCAAAGGATCTTCTTG
AGATCCTTTTTTTCTGCGCGTAATCTGCTGCTTGCAAAC
